Addgene plasmid #20683: pHJ425
Depositing lab: Stephen Shaw. Depositing organization: National Cancer Institute (NCI). Publication: Phospholipase C-mediated hydrolysis of PIP2 releases ERM proteins from lymphocyte membrane. Hao JJ, Liu Y, Kruhlak M, Debell KE, Rellahan BL, Shaw S. J Cell Biol. 2009 Feb 9. 184(3):451-62. 10.1083/jcb.200807047 PubMed 19204146.
Backbone
  Vector backbone: pEGFP-N1
  Backbone size w/o insert (bp): 1758
  Vector type: Mammalian Expression
  Selectable markers: Neomycin (select with G418)
Growth in bacteria
  Bacterial resistance: Kanamycin, 50 μg/mL
  Growth temperature: 37°C
  Growth strain: DH5alpha
  Growth instructions: DH5a, Top10
  Copy number: High Copy
Gene/Insert
  Gene/Insert name: Ezrin (alt name: EZR)
  Species: H. sapiens (human)
  Insert size (bp): 1758
  Mutation: Changed Lys 253, 254, 262, 263 to Asn; and changed thr 567 to Asp.
  GenBank ID: NM_003379
  Entrez Gene: EZR (a.k.a. CVIL, CVL, HEL-S-105, VIL2)
  Tag / fusion protein: GFP (C terminal on backbone)
  Cloning method: Restriction Enzyme; 5′ cloning site EcoRI (not destroyed); 3′ cloning site SalI (not destroyed)
  Sequencing primers: 5′ GTGCACAAGTCTGGGTAC; 3′ GTGAGCTACCATGTCCAG
Terms and licenses: Academic/Nonprofit Terms; Industry Terms: Not Available to Industry
How to cite: pHJ425 was a gift from Stephen Shaw (Addgene plasmid # 20683 ; http://n2t.net/addgene:20683 ; RRID:Addgene_20683)
