[The description below was written by a language model from this plasmid's Addgene catalogue record.]
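Description:
pHJ425 is a mammalian expression plasmid built on the pEGFP-N1 backbone that encodes a mutant form of human ezrin (EZR) fused at its C terminus to GFP. The ezrin coding sequence, about 1.76 kb, was inserted between the EcoRI and SalI sites of the multiple cloning site, both of which remain intact, placing it in frame upstream of the backbone's fluorescent protein. The record does not name the promoter; pEGFP-N1 vectors conventionally drive the fusion from the CMV immediate-early promoter. The plasmid is maintained at high copy in standard E. coli cloning strains under kanamycin selection, and the same resistance cassette confers neomycin resistance so that stably transfected mammalian cells can be selected with G418. The listed backbone size is identical to the insert size and is implausibly small for this vector, so it appears to be a data-entry error rather than a true backbone length.

The insert carries two sets of substitutions. Lysines 253, 254, 262 and 263 are changed to asparagine; these residues lie in the N-terminal FERM domain and are generally understood to contribute to PIP2 binding, so the mutations are expected to impair phosphoinositide-dependent membrane association. Threonine 567 is changed to aspartate, a commonly used phosphomimetic at the C-terminal regulatory site that favours the open, active conformation of ezrin. Combining them allows the contribution of PIP2 binding to be separated from that of C-terminal phosphorylation. This fits the associated study, which examined how phospholipase C-mediated PIP2 hydrolysis releases ERM proteins from the lymphocyte membrane. The GFP tag allows live or fixed-cell imaging of the mutant's localisation.
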