>Addgene plasmid #20683 | pHJ425 | addgene partial sequence | sequence record 26557 | 20683 with EGFP-N
TCCTCGCCCTTGCTCACCATGGTGGCGACCGGTGGATCCCGGGCCCGCGGTACCGTCGACGACAGGGCCT
CGAACTCGTCGATGCGCTGCTTGGTGTTGCCCTGCCGGATCTGCCGCAGGTCCTTGTACTTGTCCCGGCC
TTGCCTCATGTTCTCGTTGTGGATGATGTCATTGTGGGTCCTCTTATTCTCATCTCGGGCCTGGGACAGC
TCGCTGCTCAGCGTCAGCAGCTGCCGCTGCACACGCTCGTTCTTCTCTGCCTCAGTGATGCGCTTCTCCT
CATTGCGGTCATCCCGGATGCCCTCACTAGACAGCTCCGCGCTGTAGCCCGTGGGCTCTGCGCCCTCATC
CTGCAAGCTCTCCTGGACATGGTAGCTCACCGGCTCGTACACGGGGGGTGGTGGGGGCGGGGGTGCTGTC
ATCACCAGGTGCAGCTCCTCCTTGGTCTTCACCAGGTCATCCTGGGCTTCTTTGGCCCTGTGCTGCCACT
CTTCAACTTCATCCTCCTTGCGCCTCCGCGCCTCTTCCAGGAGGGCAATCTTGGCAGTGTATTCTGCAAG
CTCCGCAGCCAGCTGCTCCTGGCTCTTTATCTGATCCACCGCCTGTCTCTCCAGCTCCTCCTTAGCCCGC
AGTGCAGCCATACGGTCAGCCTCTANGCGCTCGGCCTCCTCCTGTGCCCGCTTCCTCTCCTCCTCCAGCT
GCANGGCCCTCTGAATCTGCTCCGAGAGCTCTCTCTCTGCCTTCTTTGTCTTCTCCTCATAGTCCTGCAG
CCGCAGCATCAACTNCTNC
