>Addgene plasmid #20683 | pHJ425 | addgene partial sequence | sequence record 26558 | 20683 with hEZR-f (caaacttaccagggaccagtg)
TGCGGACNCCGTGGGNNGCTCAAAGATAATGCTATGTTGGAATACCTGAAGATTGCTCAGGACCTGGAAA
TGTATGGAATCAACTATTTCGAGATAAAAAACAAGAAAGGAACAGACCTTTGGCTTGGAGTTGATGCCCT
TGGACTGAATATTTATGAGAAAGATGATAAGTTAACCCCAAAGATTGGCTTTCCTTGGAGTGAAATCAGG
AACATCTCTTTCAATGACAACAACTTTGTCATTAAACCCATCGACAACAACGCACCTGACTTTGTGTTTT
ATGCCCCACGTCTGAGAATCAACAAGCGGATCCTGCAGCTCTGCATGGGCAACCATGAGTTGTATATGCG
CCGCAGGAAGCCTGACACCATCGAGGTGCAGCAGATGAAGGCCCAGGCCCGGGAGGAGAAGCATCAGAAG
CAGCTGGAGCGGCAACAGCTGGAAACAGAGAAGAAAAGGAGAGAAACCGTGGAGAGAGAGAAAGAGCAGA
TGATGCGCGAGAAGGAGGAGTTGATGCTGCGGCTGCAGGACTATGAGGAGAAGACAAAGAAGGCAGAGAG
AGAGCTCTCGGAGCAGATTCAGAGGGCCCTGCAGCTGGAGGAGGAGAGGAAGCGGGCACAGGAGGAGGCC
GAGCGCCTAGAGGCTGACCGTATGGCTGCACTGCGGGCTAANGAGGAGCTGGAGAGACAGGCGGTGGATC
ANATAAAGAN
